>Addgene plasmid #37846 | E1b-GFP-Tol2-Gateway | depositor full sequence | sequence record 47452 | E1b-GFP-Tol2-Gateway sequence 7602 bps
AATAGTGTATGCGGCGACCGAGTTGCTCTTGCCCGGCGTCAATACGGGATAATACCGCGCCACATAGCAG
AACTTTAAAAGTGCTCATCATTGGAAAACGTTCTTCGGGGCGAAAACTCTCAAGGATCTTACCGCTGTTG
AGATCCAGTTCGATGTAACCCACTCGTGCACCCAACTGATCTTCAGCATCTTTTACTTTCACCAGCGTTT
CTGGGTGAGCAAAAACAGGAAGGCAAAATGCCGCAAAAAAGGGAATAAGGGCGACACGGAAATGTTGAAT
ACTCATACTCTTCCTTTTTCAATATTATTGAAGCATTTATCAGGGTTATTGTCTCATGAGCGGATACATA
TTTGAATGTATTTAGAAAAATAAACAAATAGGGGTTCCGCGCACATTTCCCCGAAAAGTGCCACCTAAAT
TGTAAGCGTTAATATTTTGTTAAAATTCGCGTTAAATTTTTGTTAAATCAGCTCATTTTTTAACCAATAG
GCCGAAATCGGCAAAATCCCTTATAAATCAAAAGAATAGACCGAGATAGGGT
[37 nt withheld, positions 543-579]
AAAGAACGTGGACTCCAACGTCAAAGG
[49 nt withheld, positions 607-655]
T
[91 nt withheld, positions 657-747]
G
[124 nt withheld, positions 749-872]
CCCATTCGCCATTCAGGCTGCGCAACTGTTGGGAAGGGCGATCGGTGCGGGCCTCTTCGCTATTACGCCA
GCTGGCGAAAGGGGGATGTGCTGCAAGGCGATTAAGTTGGGTAACGCCAGGGTTTTCCCAGTCACGACGT
TGTAAAACGACGGCCAGTGAGCGCGCGTAATACGACTCACTATAGGGCGAATTGGGTACCAAATAGTAGG
AATTACCCACCTGTACAAGTGCTGAAAACTTGGATGAATAAGCCCGTTTGCCATTTTCTACTGCTATTTT
AAATCTTTTCTGTATTTGTCTGCATTTGTCTTTACCCTTGAATAAATGTTTTAGTTGTTTTTTTTCAATT
ATGACTGTGTTTAACAGACATTATTACAATAATATGTAATAGTAGTACACACTATTATTATGTAATAGTA
CTTGTTGACTGTATTTGAGAACTGGACCGAGTGAGTGTTACGTCACCCATTCAAAATGACTTACTTCTGG
CTCCAACAAAATGAAGTTAATTCAGTTGCCATTTTTCACTGTATGGACATCGCCGTGTTGGAGCTAGACG
TTGCCAATAAGCAAGAAAGAGCCGAGATGCGTCGAGTCTGAGTCACCGTTCCTATGGCAACCCCTCTAAC
CAATCAGAAGTAAGCTTGTTGGAAGTCCACAGCCTACCACTTGAAAGCGGGCTGCACAAAATCTGTCAAA
CGTTTTGAACGTTGGATGTGAGAGCACATACTTTTATTAAGGCATCTGGTTGGTCAGTTTATAATATCAA
CAACTTGGGCTACAGAAAAGAAAAGTTATTACAGAAATTATGATTAACAAGTACATGTTAAATAAAGATT
TTAATATGAATGCCACCACTGGAGCATTCATGCCATTTGGAGCTTCTTCCTGTTTGGATCACTAGAAGGA
GGAGGTCACTCATTACAGTTCTCATATACAGTCGTTGGTTGGTTGGTTGGTTGGTAGATTGATTGATTGA
TTGATTGATTGATTGATTGATTGATTGATTGATTGATTGATTGATTGATTGATTGATTGATTGGTAGTCA
AAATAAGAAATAATTTCCACAGATTCATTACAGAAATGATTAAATGCATACATAAAAAACTGGGGGGGGG
GGGATACAACAACACACTTAAGTCACATTTGCCTACGTAAAGAAAAGTAAAGAAAATCAATAGCTATATT
TTACATCTCCTTTTTTTGCTGTCTTTTAATTAGCCTTGTTTTGCTGTTATCTTGATTGAAACTGTAACTT
CTTCACCTGCTTCTTTTCTTTGTAGGTTTTGCCAGCCCAGAAACAGGCATGGCTGTGCAAGGCCAGAGCA
CCATGCACAATGCGCTGCATGTCTTCATGAACGGCTCAATGTCCTCAGTCCAGGGCTCAGCCAACGACCC
CATCTTCCTCCTTCACCATGCTTTCATTGACAGGTAACAAACACGTCATGACATTAGACTGCACAGTTTT
TGACAAAGTTCATACAATCTGTTGTTTATAGCTGCTACAATTAGTGAAGTTTGTGAATGTACTTGGATGA
GCAGCGAAAGATCAATTGAGATCAATTGTTAGAGTTTGGTTGCCCTGCAGAGCAAAGAACAAAAAATAAT
CTGGTGGCTTTACTGCGTGAGGTTATTATTGGTGGAATAGAAACACAAAACATAATTGCATTTATTTGTT
TAATTTTTTATCTTATCTTAACTTTCATCTTGCATATTTGTTTCTTACATCATTTCTAGCATCTTTGAGC
GCTGGCTAAGAACTCATCAGCCTCCCCGGTCCATCTACCCACGTACCAATGCACCAATTGGCCACAATGA
CGGCTACTACATGGTGCCATTCCTTCCTCTTTATAGGAATGGAGACTACCTCCTGTCCAACAATGCTCTT
GGATACGAGTACGCCTACCTGTTGGACCCAGGTCATTGCACAACACCAGAAATGCCCTCTGATCTGCAAA
AGACGTGAATATCTGTTCAGACACCCATATCCACTCTGTTCCACACAGGTCAGAGGTTTGTCCAGGAGTT
CTTGACAGAGGTGTAAAAAGTACTCAAAAATTTTACTCAAGTGAAAGTACAAGTACTTAGGGAAAATTTT
ACTCAATTAAAAGTAAAAGTATCTGGCTAGAATCTTACTTGAGTAAAAGTAAAAAAGTACTCCATTAAAA
TTGTACTTGAGTATTAAGGAAGTAAAAGTAAAAGCAAGAAAGAAAACTAGAGATTCTTGTTTAAGCTTTT
AATCTCAAAAAACATTAAATGAAATGCATACAAGGTTTTATCCTGCTTTAGAACTGTTTGTATTTAATTA
TCAAACTATAAGACAGACAATCTAATGCCAGTACACGCTACTCAAAGTTGTAAAACCTCAGATTTAACTT
CAGTAGAAGCTGATTCTCAAAATTGTTAGTGTCAAGCCTAGCTCTTTTGGGGCTGAAAAGCAATCCTGCA
GTGCTGAAAAGCCTCTCACAGGCAGCCGATGCGGGAAGAGGTGTATTAGTCTTGATAGAGAGGCTGCAAA
TAGCAGGAAACGTGAGCAGAGACTCCCTGGTGTCTGAAACACAGGCCAGATGGGCCCTCGAGAGATCTCT
CGACTCTAGAGGGTATATAATGGATCCCATCGCGTCTCAGCCTCACTTTGAGCTCCTCCACACGAATTTC
GACCGATCCTGAGAACTTCAGGGTGAGTTTGGGGACCCTTGATTGTTCTTTCTTTTTCGCTATTGTAAAA
TTCATGTTATATGGAGGGGGCAAAGTTTTCAGGGTGTTGTTTAGAATGGGAAGATGTCCCTTGTATCACC
ATGGACCCTCATGATAATTTTGTTTCTTTCACTTTCTACTCTGTTGACAACCATTGTCTCCTCTTATTTT
CTTTTCATTTTCTGTAACTTTTTCGTTAAACTTTAGCTTGCATTTGTAACGAATTTTTAAATTCACTTTT
GTTTATTTGTCAGATTGTAAGTACTTTCTCTAATCACTTTTTTTTCAAGGCAATCAGGGTATATTATATT
GTACTTCAGCACAGTTTTAGAGAACAATTGTTATAATTAAATGATAAGGTAGAATATTTCTGCATATAAA
TTCTGGCTGGCGTGGAAATATTCTTATTGGTAGAAACAACTACACCCTGGTCATCATCCTGCCTTTCTCT
TTATGGTTACAATGATATACACTGTTTGAGATGAGGATAAAATACTCTGAGTCCAAACCGGGCCCCTCTG
CTAACCATGTTCATGCCTTCTTCTCTTTCCTACAGCTCCTGGGCAACGTGCTGGTTGTTGTGCTGTCTCA
TCATTTTGGCAAAGAATTCCTCGACGGATCCACCGGTCGCCACCATGGTGAGCAAGGGCGAGGAGCTGTT
CACCGGGGTGGTGCCCATCCTGGTCGAGCTGGACGGCGACGTAAACGGCCACAAGTTCAGCGTGTCCGGC
GAGGGCGAGGGCGATGCCACCTACGGCAAGCTGACCCTGAAGTTCATCTGCACCACCGGCAAGCTGCCCG
TGCCCTGGCCCACCCTCGTGACCACCCTGACCTACGGCGTGCAGTGCTTCAGCCGCTACCCCGACCACAT
GAAGCAGCACGACTTCTTCAAGTCCGCCATGCCCGAAGGCTACGTCCAGGAGCGCACCATCTTCTTCAAG
GACGACGGCAACTACAAGACCCGCGCCGAGGTGAAGTTCGAGGGCGACACCCTGGTGAACCGCATCGAGC
TGAAGGGCATCGACTTCAAGGAGGACGGCAACATCCTGGGGCACAAGCTGGAGTACAACTACAACAGCCA
CAACGTCTATATCATGGCCGACAAGCAGAAGAACGGCATCAAGGTGAACTTCAAGATCCGCCACAACATC
GAGGACGGCAGCGTGCAGCTCGCCGACCACTACCAGCAGAACACCCCCATCGGCGACGGCCCCGTGCTGC
TGCCCGACAACCACTACCTGAGCACCCAGTCCGCCCTGAGCAAAGACCCCAACGAGAAGCGCGATCACAT
GGTCCTGCTGGAGTTCGTGACCGCCGCCGGGATCACTCTCGGCATGGACGAGCTGTACAAGTAAAGCGGC
CGCCACCGCGGTGGAGCTCGAATTAATTCATCGATGATGATCCAGACATGATAAGATACATTGATGAGTT
TGGACAAACCACAACTAGAATGCAGTGAAAAAAATGCTTTATTTGTGAAATTTGTGATGCTATTGCTTTA
TTTGTAACCATTATAAGCTGCAATAAACAAGTTAACAACAACAATTGCATTCATTTTATGTTTCAGGTTC
AGGGGGAGGTGTGGGAGGTTTTTTAAAGCAAGTAAAACCTCTACAAATGTGGTATGGCTGATTATGATCC
TCTAGATCAGATCCGAAGATACGGCCACGGGTGCTCTTGATCCTGTGGCTGATTTTGGACTGTGCTGCTC
GCAGCTGCTGATGAATCACATACTTCCTCCATTTTCTTCCACTGATTGACTGTTATAATTTCCCTAATTT
CCAGGTCAAGGTGCTGTGCATTGTGGTAATAGATGTGACATGACGTCACTTCCAAAGGACCAATGAACAT
GTCTGACCAATTTCATATAATGTGAAAACGATTTTCATAGGCAGAATAAATAACATTTAAATTAAACTGG
GCATCAGCGCAATTCAATTGGTTTGGTAATAGCAAGGGAAAATAGAATGAAGTGATCTCCAAAAAATAAG
TACTTTTTGACTGTAAATAAAATTGTAAGGAGTAAAAAGTACTTTTTTTTCTAAAAAAATGTAATTAAGT
AAAAGTAAAAGTATTGATTTTTAATTGTACTCAAGTAAAGTAAAAATCCCCAAAAATAATACTTAAGTAC
AGTAATCAAGTAAAATTACTCAAGTACTTTACACCTCTGGTTCTTGACCCCCTACCTTCAGCAAGCCCAG
CAGATCCACTAGTTCTAGAGCGGCCGCCACCGCGGTGGAGCTCCAGCTTTTGTTCCCTTTAGTGAGGGTT
AATTGCGCGCTTGGCGTAATCATGGTCATAGCTGTTTCCTGTGTGAAATTGTTATCCGCTCACAATTCCA
CACAACATACGAGCCGGAAGCATAAAGTGTAAAGCCTGGGGTGCCTAATGAGTGAGCTAACTCACATTAA
TTGCGTTGCGCTCACTGCCCGCTTTCCAGTCGGGAAACCTGTCGTGCCAGCTGCATTAATGAATCGGCCA
ACGCGCGGGGAGAGGCGGTTTGCGTATTGGGCGCTCTTCCGCTTCCTCGCTCACTGACTCGCTGCGCTCG
GTCGTTCGGCTGCGGCGAGCGGTATCAGCTCACTCAAAGGCGGTAATACGGTTATCCACAGAATCAGGGG
ATAACGCAGGAAAGAACATGTGAGCAAAAGGCCAGCAAAAGGCCAGGAACCGTAAAAAGGCCGCGTTGCT
GGCGTTTTTCCATAGGCTCCGCCCCCCTGACGAGCATCACAAAAATCGACGCTCAAGTCAGAGGTGGCGA
AACCCGACAGGACTATAAAGATACCAGGCGTTTCCCCCTGGAAGCTCCCTCGTGCGCTCTCCTGTTCCGA
CCCTGCCGCTTACCGGATACCTGTCCGCCTTTCTCCCTTCGGGAAGCGTGGCGCTTTCTCATAGCTCACG
CTGTAGGTATCTCAGTTCGGTGTAGGTCGTTCGCTCCAAGCTGGGCTGTGTGCACGAACCCCCCGTTCAG
CCCGACCGCTGCGCCTTATCCGGTAACTATCGTCTTGAGTCCAACCCGGTAAGACACGACTTATCGCCAC
TGGCAGCAGCCACTGGTAACAGGATTAGCAGAGCGAGGTATGTAGGCGGTGCTACAGAGTTCTTGAAGTG
GTGGCCTAACTACGGCTACACTAGAAGAACAGTATTTGGTATCTGCGCTCTGCTGAAGCCAGTTACCTTC
GGAAAAAGAGTTGGTAGCTCTTGATCCGGCAAACAAACCACCGCTGGTAGCGGTGGTTTTTTTGTTTGCA
AGCAGCAGATTACGCGCAGAAAAAAAGGATCTCAAGAAGATCCTTTGATCTTTTCTACGGGGTCTGACGC
TCAGTGGAACGAAAACTCACGTTAAGGGATTTTGGTCATGAGATTATCAAAAAGGATCTTCACCTAGATC
CTTTTAAATTAAAAATGAAGTTTTAAATCAATCTAAAGTATATATGAGTAAACTTGGTCTGACAGTTACC
AATGCTTAATCAGTGAGGCACCTATCTCAGCGATCTGTCTATTTCGTTCATCCATAGTTGCCTGACTCCC
CGTCGTGTAGATAACTACGATACGGGAGGGCTTACCATCTGGCCCCAGTGCTGCAATGATACCGCGAGAC
CCACGCTCACCGGCTCCAGATTTATCAGCAATAAACCAGCCAGCCGGAAGGGCCGAGCGCAGAAGTGGTC
CTGCAACTTTATCCGCCTCCATCCAGTCTATTAATTGTTGCCGGGAAGCTAGAGTAAGTAGTTCGCCAGT
TAATAGTTTGCGCAACGTTGTTGCCATTGCTACAGGCATCGTGGTGTCACGCTCGTCGTTTGGTATGGCT
TCATTCAGCTCCGGTTCCCAACGATCAAGGCGAGTTACATGATCCCCCATGTTGTGCAAAAAAGCGGTTA
GCTCCTTCGGTCCTCCGATCGTTGTCAGAAGTAAGTTGGCCGCAGTGTTATCACTCATGGTTATGGCAGC
ACTGCATAATTCTCTTACTGTCATGCCATCCGTAAGATGCTTTTCTGTGACTGGTGAGTACTCAACCAAG
TCATTCTGAG
Features (pLannotate 1.2.2; 18 found; start..end, strand, type, name):
    287..391     -  promoter       AmpR promoter: bla
    444..872     -  rep_origin     f1 ori (sequence partly withheld): f1 bacteriophage origin of replication; arrow indicates direction of (+) strand synthesis
    877..1032    -  CDS            lacZα (fragment): LacZα fragment of β-galactosidase; lacZ fragment
   1040..1058    +  promoter       T7 promoter: promoter for bacteriophage T7 RNA polymerase
   3469..3486    +  promoter       minP (fragment): minimal TATA-box promoter with low basal activity
   3555..4127    +  intron         β-globin intron: intron from rabbit β-globin gene
   4207..4926    +  CDS            EGFP: the original enhanced GFP (Yang et al., 1996) mammalian codon-optimized
   4927..4951    -  misc_feature   MCS (fragment): pBluescript multiple cloning site
   4971..5105    -  polyA_signal   SV40 poly(A) signal: SV40 polyadenylation signal
   5128..5211    -  CDS            large T antigen (fragment): large T antigen from SV40 (simian virus 40)
   5775..5815    -  misc_feature   MCS (fragment): pBluescript multiple cloning site
   5828..5846    -  promoter       T3 promoter: promoter for bacteriophage T3 RNA polymerase
   5891..5907    -  protein_bind   lac operator: The lac repressor binds to the lac operator to inhibit transcription in E. coli. This inhibition can be relieved by adding lactose or isopropyl-β-D-thiogalactopyranoside (IPTG). lac repressor encoded by lacI
   5915..5945    -  promoter       lac promoter: promoter for the E. coli lac operon
   5960..5981    -  protein_bind   CAP binding site: CAP binding activates transcription in the presence of cAMP. E. coli catabolite activator protein
   5994..6086    -  CDS            lacI (fragment): lac repressor; lacI; The lac repressor binds to the lac operator to inhibit transcription in E. coli. This inhibition can be relieved by adding lactose or isopropyl-β-D-thiogalactopyranoside (IPTG).
   6269..6857    -  rep_origin     ori: high-copy-number ColE1/pMB1/pBR322/pUC origin of replication
   7028..286     -  CDS            AmpR (across the origin): β-lactamase; bla; confers resistance to ampicillin, carbenicillin, and related antibiotics
