[The description below was written by a language model from this plasmid's Addgene catalogue record and pLannotate feature annotations shown in this document.]
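Description:
E1b-GFP-Tol2-Gateway is an empty Gateway destination vector for zebrafish enhancer assays, in which a candidate regulatory sequence is tested for its ability to drive tissue-specific reporter expression. The record lists no named backbone, but the annotated features (f1 ori, lacZα fragment, T7 and T3 promoters, lac promoter/operator and pBluescript MCS remnants) point to a pBluescript-type phagemid scaffold. It replicates at high copy from a ColE1/pUC origin and carries AmpR. The catalogue also lists chloramphenicol resistance and propagation in a ccdB-tolerant strain. Both follow from the Gateway A cassette, which normally carries a chloramphenicol marker and the toxic ccdB counterselection gene.

The reporter unit consists of the minimal E1b promoter (annotated as a fragment of a minimal TATA-box promoter with low basal activity), followed by a rabbit β-globin intron, the EGFP coding sequence and an SV40 polyadenylation signal. Because the minimal promoter is weak on its own, GFP expression depends on enhancer activity from the sequence recombined into the Gateway cassette, which the depositor placed between XhoI and BglII. As the name indicates, the cassette is meant to be flanked by Tol2 transposon arms, which allow transposase-mediated integration into the zebrafish genome. However, the feature table does not annotate Tol2 elements, and large stretches of the sequence carry no annotation. The depositor also notes that the Gateway cassette is missing from the deposited 7,602 nt sequence, so the feature table shows no attR sites, ccdB or chloramphenicol resistance gene and does not represent the complete plasmid.
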