Addgene plasmid #37846: E1b-GFP-Tol2-Gateway
Purpose: (Empty Backbone)
Depositing lab: Nadav Ahituv. Depositing organization: University of California, San Francisco (UCSF). Publication: Coding exons function as tissue-specific enhancers of nearby genes. Birnbaum RY, Clowney EJ, Agamy O, Kim MJ, Zhao J, Yamanaka T, Pappalardo Z, Clarke SL, Wenger AM, Nguyen L, Gurrieri F, Everman DB, Schwartz CE, Birk OS, Bejerano G, Lomvardas S, Ahituv N. Genome Res. 2012 Jun;22(6):1059-68. Epub 2012 Mar 22. 10.1101/gr.133546.111 PubMed 22442009.
Backbone
  Vector backbone: NA
  Vector type: Zebrafish enhancer assay vector
  Promoter: E1b
Growth in bacteria
  Bacterial resistance: Chloramphenicol and Ampicillin, 25 & 100 μg/mL
  Growth temperature: 37°C
  Growth strain: ccdB Survival
  Copy number: High Copy
Gene/Insert
  Cloning method: Gateway Cloning
  Sequencing primers: 5′ GATGCGGGAAGAGGTGTATTAGT; 3′ AGTTCTCAGGATCGGTCGAAAT
Terms and licenses: Academic/Nonprofit Terms; Industry Terms: Not Available to Industry
Depositor comments: Gateway A cassette inserted between XhoI and Bglll. Please note that the cassette is not included within the depositor's sequence.
How to cite: E1b-GFP-Tol2-Gateway was a gift from Nadav Ahituv (Addgene plasmid # 37846 ; http://n2t.net/addgene:37846 ; RRID:Addgene_37846)
