>Addgene plasmid #37846 | E1b-GFP-Tol2-Gateway | addgene partial sequence | sequence record 72835 | ccdb-fwd 5'-GCATGATGACCACCGATATG-3'
TGGCTGATCTCAGCCACCGCGAAAATGACATCAAAAACGCCATTAACCTGCATGTTCTGGGGAATATAAA
TGTCAGGCTCCCTTATACACAGCCAGTCTGCAGGTCGACCATAGTGACTGGATATGTTGTGTTTTACAGT
ATTATGTAGTCTGTTTTTTATGCAAAATCTAATTTAATATATTGATATTTATATCATTTTACGTTTCTCG
TTCAGCTTTCTTGTACAAAGTGGTGATATCAAGATCTCTCGACTCTAGAGGGTATATAATGGATCCCATC
GCGTCTCAGCCTCACTTTGAGCTCCTCCACACGAATTTCGACCGATCCTGAGAACTTCAGGGTGAGTTTG
GGGACCCTTGATTGTTCTTTCTTTTTCGCTATTGTAAAATTCATGTTATATGGAGGGGGCAAAGTTTTCA
GGGTGTTGTTTAGAATGGGAAGATGTCCCTTGTATCACCATGGACCCTCATGATAATTTTGTTTCTTTCA
CTTTCTACTCTGTTGACAACCATTGTCTCCTCTTATTTTCTTTTCATTTTCTGTAACTTTTTCGTTAAAC
TTTAGCTTGCATTTGTAACGAATTTTTAAATTCACTTTTGTTTATTTGTCAGATTGTAAGTACTTTCTCT
AATCACTTTTTTTTCAAGGCAATCAGGGTATATTATATTGTACTTCAGCACAGTTTTAGAGAACAATTGT
TATAATTAAATGATAAGGTAGAATATTTCTGCATATAAATTCTGGCTGGCGTGGAAATATTC
