>Addgene plasmid #37846 | E1b-GFP-Tol2-Gateway | addgene partial sequence | sequence record 72836 | CAT-R 5'-GCAACTGACTGAAATGCCTC-3'
CAACGGTGGTATATCCAGTGATTTTTTTCTCCATTTTAGCTTCCTTAGCTCCTGAAAATCTCGACGGATC
CTAACTCAAAATCCACACATTATACGAGCCGGAAGCATAAAGTGTAAAGCCTGGGGTGCCTAATGCGGCC
GCCATAGTGACTGGATATGTTGTGTTTTACAGTATTATGTAGTCTGTTTTTTATGCAAAATCTAATTTAA
TATATTGATATTTATATCATTTTACGTTTCTCGTTCAGCTTTTTTGTACAAACTTGTGATATCCTCGAGG
GCCCATCTGGCCTGTGTTTCAGACACCAGGGAGTCTCTGCTCACGTTTCCTGCTATTTGCAGCCTCTCTA
TCAAGACTAATACACCTCTTCCCGCATCGGCTGCCTGTGAGAGGCTTTTCAGCACTGCAGGATTGCTTTT
CAGCCCCAAAAGAGCTAGGCTTGACACTAACAATTTTGAGAATCAGCTTCTACTGAAGTTAAATCTGAGG
TTTTACAACTTTGAGTAGCGTGTACTGGCATTAGATTGTCTGTCTTATAGTTTGATAATTAAATACAAAC
AGTTCTAAAGCAGGATAAAACCTTGTATGCATTTCATTTAATGTTTTTTGAGATTAAAAGCTTAAACAAG
AATCTCTAGTTTTCTTTCTTGCTTTTACTTTTACTTCCTTAATACTCAAGTACAATTTTAATGGAGTACT
TTTTTACTTTTACTCAAGTAAGATTCTAGCCAGATACTTTTACTTTTAATTGAGTAAAATTTTCCCTAAG
TACTTGTACTTTCACTTGAGTAAAATTTTTGAGTACTTTTTACACCTCTGTCAAGAACTCCTGGACAAAC
CTCTGACCTGTGTGGAACAGAG
