>Addgene plasmid #37846 | E1b-GFP-Tol2-Gateway | addgene partial sequence | sequence record 72837 | EGFP-C 5'-CATGGTCCTGCTGGAGTTCGTG-3'
GGACGAGCTGTACAAGTAAAGCGGCCGCCACCGCGGTGGAGCTCGAATTAATTCATCGATGATGATCCAG
ACATGATAAGATACATTGATGAGTTTGGACAAACCACAACTAGAATGCAGTGAAAAAAATGCTTTATTTG
TGAAATTTGTGATGCTATTGCTTTATTTGTAACCATTATAAGCTGCAATAAACAAGTTAACAACAACAAT
TGCATTCATTTTATGTTTCAGGTTCAGGGGGAGGTGTGGGAGGTTTTTTAAAGCAAGTAAAACCTCTACA
AATGTGGTATGGCTGATTATGATCCTCTAGATCAGATCCGAAGATACGGCCACGGGTGCTCTTGATCCTG
TGGCTGATTTTGGACTGTGCTGCTCGCAGCTGCTGATGAATCACATACTTCCTCCATTTTCTTCCACTGA
TTGACTGTTATAATTTCCCTAATTTCCAGGTCAAGGTGCTGTGCATTGTGGTAATAGATGTGACATGACG
TCACTTCCAAAGGACCAATGAACATGTCTGACCAATTTCATATAATGTGAAAACGATTTTCATAGGCAGA
ATAAATAACATTTAAATTAAACTGGGCATCAGCGCAATTCAATTGGTTTGGTAATAGCAAGGGAAAATAG
AATGAAGTGATCTCCAAAAAATAAGTACTTTTTGACTGTAAATAAAATTGTAAGGAGTAAAAAGTACTTT
TTTTTCTAAAAAAATGTAATTAAGTAAAAGTAAAAGTATTGATTTTTAATTGTACTCAAGTAAAGTAAAA
ATCC
